>Addgene plasmid #39144 | CENTG1 | depositor partial sequence | sequence record 49195 | CENTG1 sequence 616 bps
ATGCACCATCATCATCATCATTCTTCTGGTGTAGATCTGGGTACCGAGAACCTGTACTTCCAATCCATGC
GCTCCATTCCTGAACTGCGCCTGGGTGTGCTGGGCGATGCCAGGAGTGGGAAGTCATCGCTCATCCACCG
ATTCCTGACTGGCTCATACCAGGTGCTGGAGAAGACAGAGAGTGAGCAGTACAAGAAAGAAATGTTGGTG
GATGGACAGACACATCTGGTGCTAATCCGAGAGGAAGCTGGGGCACCTGATGCCAAGTTCTCAGGCTGGG
CAGATGCTGTGATCTTCGTCTTCAGCCTGGAGGATGAGAACAGTTTCCAGGCTGTGAGCCGTCTCCATGG
GCAGCTGAGTTCCCTTCGCGGGGAGGGACGAGGAGGCCTGGCCTTGGCACTGGTGGGGACACAAGACAGG
ATCAGTGCTTCCTCCCCTCGGGTGGTGGGAGATGCTCGTGCCAGAGCTCTGTGCGCGGACATGAAACGCT
GCAGCTACTATGAGACTTGTGCAACCTATGGGCTCAATGTGGATCGGGTCTTCCAGGAGGTGGCCCAGAA
GGTGGTGACCTTGCGCAAGCAGCAACAACTTCTGGCTTGACAGTAAAGGTGGATAC
