>Addgene plasmid #39144 | CENTG1 | addgene partial sequence | sequence record 52501 | T7_term
GGCTTGTAGCAGCCGGATCTCAGTGGTGGTGGTGGTGGTGCTCGAGTGCGGCCGCAANNTTGTCGACGGA
GCTCGAATTCGGATCCGTATCCACCTTTACTGTCAAGCCAGAAGTTGTTGCTGCTTGCGCAAGGTCACCA
CCTTCTGGGCCACCTCCTGGAAGACCCGATCCACATTGAGCCCATAGGTTGCACAAGTCTCATAGTAGCT
GCAGCGTTTCATGTCCGCGCACAGAGCTCTGGCACGAGCATCTCCCACCACCCGAGGGGAGGAAGCACTG
ATCCTGTCTTGTGTCCCCACCAGTGCCAAGGCCAGGCCTCCTCGTCCCTCCCCGCGAAGGGAACTCAGCT
GCCCATGGAGACGGCTCACAGCCTGGAAACTGTTCTCATCCTCCAGGCTGAAGACGAAGATCACAGCATC
TGCCCAGCCTGAGAACTTGGCATCAGGTGCCCCAGCTTCCTCTCGGATTAGCACCAGATGTGTCTGTCCA
TCCACCAACATTTCTTTCTTGTACTGCTCACTCTCTGTCTTCTCCAGCACCTGGTATGAGCCAGTCAGGA
ATCGGTGGATGAGCGATGACTTCCCACTCCTGGCATCGCCCAGCACACCCAGGCGCAGTTCAGGAATGGA
GCGCATGGATTGGAAGTACAGGTTCTCGGTACCCAGATCTACACCAGAAGAATGATGATGATGATGGTGC
ATATGTATATCTCCTTCTTAAAGTTAAACAAAATTATTTCTAGAGGGGAATTGTTATCCGCTCACAATTC
CCCTATAGTGAGTCGTATTAATTTCGCGGGATCGAGATCGATCTCGATCCTCTACGCCGGACGCATCGTG
GCCGGCATCACCGGCGCCACAGGTGCGGTTGCTGGCGCCTATATCGCCGACATCACCGATG
