>Addgene plasmid #39144 | CENTG1 | addgene partial sequence | sequence record 52503 | T7 5'-TAATACGACTCACTATAGGG-3'
ATATTTTGTTTACTTTAAGAAGGAGATATACATATGCACCATCATCATCATCATTCTTCTGGTGTAGATC
TGGGTACCGAGAACCTGTACTTCCAATCCATGCGCTCCATTCCTGAACTGCGCCTGGGTGTGCTGGGCGA
TGCCAGGAGTGGGAAGTCATCGCTCATCCACCGATTCCTGACTGGCTCATACCAGGTGCTGGAGAAGACA
GAGAGTGAGCAGTACAAGAAAGAAATGTTGGTGGATGGACAGACACATCTGGTGCTAATCCGAGAGGAAG
CTGGGGCACCTGATGCCAAGTTCTCAGGCTGGGCAGATGCTGTGATCTTCGTCTTCAGCCTGGAGGATGA
GAACAGTTTCCAGGCTGTGAGCCGTCTCCATGGGCAGCTGAGTTCCCTTCGCGGGGAGGGACGAGGAGGC
CTGGCCTTGGCACTGGTGGGGACACAAGACAGGATCAGTGCTTCCTCCCCTCGGGTGGTGGGAGATGCTC
GTGCCAGAGCTCTGTGCGCGGACATGAAACGCTGCAGCTACTATGAGACTTGTGCAACCTATGGGCTCAA
TGTGGATCGGGTCTTCCAGGAGGTGGCCCAGAAGGTGGTGACCTTGCGCAAGCAGCAACAACTTCTGGCT
TGACAGTAAAGGTGGATACGGATCCGAATTCGAGCTCCGTCGACAAGCTTGCGGCCGCACTCGAGCACCA
CCACCACCACCACTGAGATCCGGCTGCTAACAAAGCCCGAAAGGAAGCTGAGTTGGCTGCTGCCACCGCT
GAGCAATAACTAGCATAACCCCTTGGGGCCTCTAAACGGGTCTTGAGGGGTTTTTTGCTGAAAGGAGGAA
CTATATCCGGATTGGCGAATGGG
[90 nt withheld, positions 864-953]
