[The description below was written by a language model from this plasmid's Addgene catalogue record.]
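Description:
CENTG1 is a bacterial expression plasmid built on the pLIC-SGC1 backbone from the SGC, a vector designed for ligation-independent cloning of protein-coding fragments. It is propagated in E. coli as a low-copy plasmid under ampicillin selection. The record does not name the origin of replication, and no feature table is provided, so the detailed layout of the backbone cannot be described beyond the catalogue fields.

The insert is a 616 bp fragment of human CENTG1 (centaurin gamma 1), whose current gene symbol is AGAP2 and which is also known as GGAP2 or PIKE. At this length, and as the depositor notes, the insert may not be the full open reading frame; it is better regarded as a truncated or domain-level construct chosen for structural work, and the record links it to a deposited PDB structure. The fragment was inserted by ligation-independent cloning and carries an N-terminal histidine tag followed by a TEV protease recognition site. This allows the recombinant protein to be captured by immobilised metal affinity chromatography and the tag then cleaved off to leave near-native protein. The promoter is not explicitly stated, but the listed T7 and T7-terminator sequencing primers suggest that the insert sits within a T7 promoter/terminator expression cassette, which would require a host strain supplying T7 RNA polymerase for expression.

The stated purpose is bacterial production of the protein for structure determination, for example to supply purified material for crystallography and related biophysical or biochemical studies of this AGAP2 fragment.
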