Addgene plasmid #39144: CENTG1
Purpose: Bacterial expression for structure determination; may not be full ORF
Depositing lab: Nicola Burgess-Brown. Depositing organization: University of Oxford.
Backbone
  Vector backbone: pLIC-SGC1
  Backbone manufacturer: SGC
  Vector type: Bacterial Expression
Growth in bacteria
  Bacterial resistance: Ampicillin, 100 μg/mL
  Growth temperature: 37°C
  Growth strain: Mach1
  Copy number: Low Copy
Gene/Insert
  Gene/Insert name: CENTG1 (alt names: centaurin, gamma 1; PDB:2IWR)
  Species: H. sapiens (human); CENTG1
  Insert size (bp): 616
  GenBank ID: centaurin, gamma 1
  Entrez Gene: AGAP2 (a.k.a. CENTG1, GGAP2, PIKE)
  Tag / fusion protein: His Tev (N terminal on insert)
  Cloning method: Ligation Independent Cloning
  Sequencing primers: 5′ T7; 3′ T7-term
Terms and licenses: Academic/Nonprofit Terms; Industry Terms: Not Available to Industry
How to cite: CENTG1 was a gift from Nicola Burgess-Brown (Addgene plasmid # 39144 ; http://n2t.net/addgene:39144 ; RRID:Addgene_39144)
